Addgene plasmid #84476: Fuw-dCas9-Dnmt3a
Purpose: Lentiviral construct to express dCas9 fused with Dnmt3a
Depositing lab: Rudolf Jaenisch. Depositing organization: Whitehead Institute for Biomedical Research. Publication: Editing DNA Methylation in the Mammalian Genome. Liu XS, Wu H, Ji X, Stelzer Y, Wu X, Czauderna S, Shu J, Dadon D, Young RA, Jaenisch R. Cell. 2016 Sep 22;167(1):233-247.e17. doi: 10.1016/j.cell.2016.08.056. PubMed 27662091.
Backbone
  Vector backbone: FUW
  Backbone size w/o insert (bp): 9207
  Total vector size (bp): 16149
  Vector type: Mammalian Expression, Lentiviral
  Selectable markers: Zeocin ; Resistance marker is outside the LTRs and will not be packaged into virus
Growth in bacteria
  Bacterial resistance: Ampicillin, 100 μg/mL
  Growth temperature: 37°C
  Growth strain: NEB Stable
  Copy number: High Copy
Gene/Insert
  Gene/Insert name: dCas9-Dnmt3a
  Species: H. sapiens (human), Synthetic
  Insert size (bp): 6933
  Entrez Gene: DNMT3A (a.k.a. DNMT3A2, HESJAS, M.HsaIIIA, TBRS)
  Cloning method: Restriction Enzyme; 5′ cloning site AscI (not destroyed); 3′ cloning site EcoRI (not destroyed)
  Sequencing primers: 5′ aactatgcgctcggg; 3′ taaagcagcgtatcc
Terms and licenses: Academic/Nonprofit Terms; Industry Terms: Not Available to Industry
How to cite: Fuw-dCas9-Dnmt3a was a gift from Rudolf Jaenisch (Addgene plasmid # 84476 ; http://n2t.net/addgene:84476 ; RRID:Addgene_84476)
