[The description below was written by a language model from this plasmid's Addgene catalogue record and pLannotate feature annotations shown in this document.]
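Description:
Fuw-dCas9-Dnmt3a is a lentiviral mammalian expression plasmid built on the FUW backbone, roughly 16 kb in total, carrying a fusion of catalytically inactive Streptococcus pyogenes Cas9 to the human de novo DNA methyltransferase DNMT3A. In bacteria it is maintained through a high-copy ColE1/pUC-type origin with ampicillin resistance (β-lactamase), and an f1 origin is also present. A separate SV40/EM7-driven Sh ble cassette with an SV40 polyadenylation signal confers Zeocin resistance. The record notes that this marker lies outside the LTRs, so it is not packaged into virus and cannot be used to select transduced cells.

The transfer cassette begins with a CMV enhancer/promoter placed ahead of a truncated HIV-1 5' LTR, an arrangement that drives genomic RNA production in packaging cells. This is followed by the Ψ packaging signal with a gag fragment, the Rev response element for nuclear export of the unspliced RNA, and the cPPT/CTS, which aids nuclear import of the viral genome. Inside this frame the human ubiquitin C promoter drives a single open reading frame consisting of Cas9, an SV40 nuclear localization signal and DNMT3A, cloned between AscI and EcoRI sites. A WPRE downstream enhances transcript stability and expression, and the unit ends with a truncated 3' LTR and a bGH polyadenylation signal. The annotation labels the nuclease simply as cas9, and the inactivating mutations are stated only in the catalogue entry.

When co-delivered with a guide RNA, which this plasmid does not encode, the fusion is intended to bring methyltransferase activity to chosen loci for targeted DNA methylation editing in mammalian cells.
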