Features (pLannotate 1.2.2; 33 found; start..end, strand, type, name):
    393..603     +  promoter       SV40 promoter: SV40 early promoter
    659..706     +  promoter       EM7 promoter: synthetic bacterial promoter&nbsp
    725..1099    +  CDS            BleoR: antibiotic-binding protein; Sh ble from Streptoalloteichus hindustanus; confers resistance to bleomycin, phleomycin, and Zeocin™
   1109..1234    +  CDS            ble (fragment): BLE_KLEPN - Experimental evidence at protein level: Swiss-Prot protein existence level 1. Binding protein with a strong affinity to the bleomycin family of antibiotics. Binds to CL990; an antimitotic-antibiotic compound. From Klebsiella pneumoniae.
   1229..1350    +  polyA_signal   SV40 poly(A) signal: SV40 polyadenylation signal
   1421..1443    -  protein_bind   lac operator (fragment): The lac repressor binds to the lac operator to inhibit transcription in E. coli. This inhibition can be relieved by adding lactose or isopropyl-β-D-thiogalactopyranoside (IPTG). lac repressor encoded by lacI
   1447..1477    -  promoter       lac promoter: promoter for the E. coli lac operon
   1492..1513    -  protein_bind   CAP binding site: CAP binding activates transcription in the presence of cAMP. E. coli catabolite activator protein
   1526..1618    -  CDS            lacI (fragment): lac repressor; lacI; The lac repressor binds to the lac operator to inhibit transcription in E. coli. This inhibition can be relieved by adding lactose or isopropyl-β-D-thiogalactopyranoside (IPTG).
   1801..2389    -  rep_origin     ori: high-copy-number ColE1/pMB1/pBR322/pUC origin of replication
   2560..3420    -  CDS            AmpR: β-lactamase; bla; confers resistance to ampicillin, carbenicillin, and related antibiotics
   3421..3525    -  promoter       AmpR promoter: bla
   3584..3636    -  misc_feature   bom (fragment): basis of mobility region from pBR322
   3791..4170    +  enhancer       CMV enhancer: human cytomegalovirus immediate early enhancer
   4171..4370    +  promoter       CMV promoter: human cytomegalovirus (CMV) immediate early promoter
   4388..4568    +  LTR            5' LTR (truncated): truncated 5' long terminal repeat (LTR) from HIV-1
   4615..4740    +  misc_feature   HIV-1 Ψ: packaging signal of human immunodeficiency virus type 1
   4724..5087    +  CDS            HIV-1 gag (fragment): gag protein from human immunodeficiency virus 1; gag
   5233..5466    +  misc_feature   RRE: The Rev response element (RRE) of HIV-1 allows for Rev-dependent mRNA export from the nucleus to the cytoplasm.
   5843..5943    +  CDS            Rev (fragment): human immunodeficiency virus 1 (HIV-1) Rev protein; rev; enhances nuclear export of unspliced and incompletely spliced viral mRNAs
   5993..6110    +  misc_feature   cPPT/CTS: central polypurine tract and central termination sequence of HIV-1
   6175..7386    +  promoter       UbC promoter: human ubiquitin C promoter
   7397..7414    -  misc_feature   MCS (fragment): pUC18/19 multiple cloning site
   7437..11540   +  CDS            cas9: CAS9_STRP1 - Also known as csn1 From Streptococcus pyogenes serotype M1.
  11553..11573   +  CDS            SV40 NLS: nuclear localization signal of SV40 (simian virus 40) large T antigen
  11628..14366   +  CDS            DNMT3A (sequence partly withheld): DNA methyltransferase 3A
  14367..14391   +  misc_feature   MCS (fragment): pBluescript multiple cloning site
  14391..14979   +  misc_feature   WPRE: woodchuck hepatitis virus posttranscriptional regulatory element
  14916..15497   +  CDS            nef (fragment): NEF_HV1H2 - Experimental evidence at protein level: Swiss-Prot protein existence level 1. Extracellular Nef protein targets CD4(+) T-lymphocytes for apoptosis by interacting with CXCR4 surface receptors. From Human immunodeficiency virus type 1 group M subtype B (isolate HXB2) (HIV-1).
  15504..15684   +  LTR            5' LTR (truncated): truncated 5' long terminal repeat (LTR) from HIV-1
  15716..15940   +  polyA_signal   bGH poly(A) signal: bovine growth hormone polyadenylation signal
  15944..15965   +  promoter       SV40 promoter (fragment): SV40 enhancer and early promoter
  15986..340     +  rep_origin     f1 ori (across the origin) (sequence partly withheld): f1 bacteriophage origin of replication; arrow indicates direction of (+) strand synthesis
>Addgene plasmid #84476 | Fuw-dCas9-Dnmt3a | addgene full sequence | sequence record 254626 | Addgene NGS result
[35 nt withheld, positions 1-35]
C
[91 nt withheld, positions 37-127]
A
[49 nt withheld, positions 129-177]
CCTTTGACGTTGGAGTCCACGTTCTTT
[37 nt withheld, positions 205-241]
ACCCTATCTCGGTCTATTCTTTTGATTTATAAGGGATTTTGCCGATTTCGGCCTATTGGTTAAAAAATGA
GCTGATTTAACAAAAATTTAACGCGAATTAATTCTGTGGAATGTGTGTCAGTTAGGGTGTGGAAAGTCCC
CAGGCTCCCCAGCAGGCAGAAGTATGCAAAGCATGCATCTCAATTAGTCAGCAACCATAGTCCCGCCCCT
AACTCCGCCCATCCCGCCCCTAACTCCGCCCAGTTCCGCCCATTCTCCGCCCCATGGCTGACTAATTTTT
TTTATTTATGCAGAGGCCGAGGCCGCCTCTGCCTCTGAGCTATTCCAGAAGTAGTGAGGAGGCTTTTTTG
GAGGCCTAGGCTTTTGCAAAAAGCTCCCGGGAGCTTGTATATCCATTTTCGGATCTGATCAGCACGTGTT
GACAATTAATCATCGGCATAGTATATCGGCATAGTATAATACGACAAGGTGAGGAACTAAACCATGGCCA
AGTTGACCAGTGCCGTTCCGGTGCTCACCGCGCGCGACGTCGCCGGAGCGGTCGAGTTCTGGACCGACCG
GCTCGGGTTCTCCCGGGACTTCGTGGAGGACGACTTCGCCGGTGTGGTCCGGGACGACGTGACCCTGTTC
ATCAGCGCGGTCCAGGACCAGGTGGTGCCGGACAACACCCTGGCCTGGGTGTGGGTGCGCGGCCTGGACG
AGCTGTACGCCGAGTGGTCGGAGGTCGTGTCCACGAACTTCCGGGACGCCTCCGGGCCGGCCATGACCGA
GATCGGCGAGCAGCCGTGGGGGCGGGAGTTCGCCCTGCGCGACCCGGCCGGCAACTGCGTGCACTTCGTG
GCCGAGGAGCAGGACTGACACGTGCTACGAGATTTCGATTCCACCGCCGCCTTCTATGAAAGGTTGGGCT
TCGGAATCGTTTTCCGGGACGCCGGCTGGATGATCCTCCAGCGCGGGGATCTCATGCTGGAGTTCTTCGC
CCACCCCAACTTGTTTATTGCAGCTTATAATGGTTACAAATAAAGCAATAGCATCACAAATTTCACAAAT
AAAGCATTTTTTTCACTGCATTCTAGTTGTGGTTTGTCCAAACTCATCAATGTATCTTATCATGTCTGTA
TACCGTCGACCTCTAGCTAGAGCTTGGCGTAATCATGGTCATAGCTGTTTCCTGTGTGAAATTGTTATCC
GCTCACAATTCCACACAACATACGAGCCGGAAGCATAAAGTGTAAAGCCTGGGGTGCCTAATGAGTGAGC
TAACTCACATTAATTGCGTTGCGCTCACTGCCCGCTTTCCAGTCGGGAAACCTGTCGTGCCAGCTGCATT
AATGAATCGGCCAACGCGCGGGGAGAGGCGGTTTGCGTATTGGGCGCTCTTCCGCTTCCTCGCTCACTGA
CTCGCTGCGCTCGGTCGTTCGGCTGCGGCGAGCGGTATCAGCTCACTCAAAGGCGGTAATACGGTTATCC
ACAGAATCAGGGGATAACGCAGGAAAGAACATGTGAGCAAAAGGCCAGCAAAAGGCCAGGAACCGTAAAA
AGGCCGCGTTGCTGGCGTTTTTCCATAGGCTCCGCCCCCCTGACGAGCATCACAAAAATCGACGCTCAAG
TCAGAGGTGGCGAAACCCGACAGGACTATAAAGATACCAGGCGTTTCCCCCTGGAAGCTCCCTCGTGCGC
TCTCCTGTTCCGACCCTGCCGCTTACCGGATACCTGTCCGCCTTTCTCCCTTCGGGAAGCGTGGCGCTTT
CTCATAGCTCACGCTGTAGGTATCTCAGTTCGGTGTAGGTCGTTCGCTCCAAGCTGGGCTGTGTGCACGA
ACCCCCCGTTCAGCCCGACCGCTGCGCCTTATCCGGTAACTATCGTCTTGAGTCCAACCCGGTAAGACAC
GACTTATCGCCACTGGCAGCAGCCACTGGTAACAGGATTAGCAGAGCGAGGTATGTAGGCGGTGCTACAG
AGTTCTTGAAGTGGTGGCCTAACTACGGCTACACTAGAAGAACAGTATTTGGTATCTGCGCTCTGCTGAA
GCCAGTTACCTTCGGAAAAAGAGTTGGTAGCTCTTGATCCGGCAAACAAACCACCGCTGGTAGCGGTGGT
TTTTTTGTTTGCAAGCAGCAGATTACGCGCAGAAAAAAAGGATCTCAAGAAGATCCTTTGATCTTTTCTA
CGGGGTCTGACGCTCAGTGGAACGAAAACTCACGTTAAGGGATTTTGGTCATGAGATTATCAAAAAGGAT
CTTCACCTAGATCCTTTTAAATTAAAAATGAAGTTTTAAATCAATCTAAAGTATATATGAGTAAACTTGG
TCTGACAGTTACCAATGCTTAATCAGTGAGGCACCTATCTCAGCGATCTGTCTATTTCGTTCATCCATAG
TTGCCTGACTCCCCGTCGTGTAGATAACTACGATACGGGAGGGCTTACCATCTGGCCCCAGTGCTGCAAT
GATACCGCGAGACCCACGCTCACCGGCTCCAGATTTATCAGCAATAAACCAGCCAGCCGGAAGGGCCGAG
CGCAGAAGTGGTCCTGCAACTTTATCCGCCTCCATCCAGTCTATTAATTGTTGCCGGGAAGCTAGAGTAA
GTAGTTCGCCAGTTAATAGTTTGCGCAACGTTGTTGCCATTGCTACAGGCATCGTGGTGTCACGCTCGTC
GTTTGGTATGGCTTCATTCAGCTCCGGTTCCCAACGATCAAGGCGAGTTACATGATCCCCCATGTTGTGC
AAAAAAGCGGTTAGCTCCTTCGGTCCTCCGATCGTTGTCAGAAGTAAGTTGGCCGCAGTGTTATCACTCA
TGGTTATGGCAGCACTGCATAATTCTCTTACTGTCATGCCATCCGTAAGATGCTTTTCTGTGACTGGTGA
GTACTCAACCAAGTCATTCTGAGAATAGTGTATGCGGCGACCGAGTTGCTCTTGCCCGGCGTCAATACGG
GATAATACCGCGCCACATAGCAGAACTTTAAAAGTGCTCATCATTGGAAAACGTTCTTCGGGGCGAAAAC
TCTCAAGGATCTTACCGCTGTTGAGATCCAGTTCGATGTAACCCACTCGTGCACCCAACTGATCTTCAGC
ATCTTTTACTTTCACCAGCGTTTCTGGGTGAGCAAAAACAGGAAGGCAAAATGCCGCAAAAAAGGGAATA
AGGGCGACACGGAAATGTTGAATACTCATACTCTTCCTTTTTCAATATTATTGAAGCATTTATCAGGGTT
ATTGTCTCATGAGCGGATACATATTTGAATGTATTTAGAAAAATAAACAAATAGGGGTTCCGCGCACATT
TCCCCGAAAAGTGCCACCTGACGTCGACGGATCGGGAGATCTCCCGATCCCCTATGGTGCACTCTCAGTA
CAATCTGCTCTGATGCCGCATAGTTAAGCCAGTATCTGCTCCCTGCTTGTGTGTTGGAGGTCGCTGAGTA
GTGCGCGAGCAAAATTTAAGCTACAACAAGGCAAGGCTTGACCGACAATTGCATGAAGAATCTGCTTAGG
GTTAGGCGTTTTGCGCTGCTTCGCGATGTACGGGCCAGATATACGCGTTGACATTGATTATTGACTAGTT
ATTAATAGTAATCAATTACGGGGTCATTAGTTCATAGCCCATATATGGAGTTCCGCGTTACATAACTTAC
GGTAAATGGCCCGCCTGGCTGACCGCCCAACGACCCCCGCCCATTGACGTCAATAATGACGTATGTTCCC
ATAGTAACGCCAATAGGGACTTTCCATTGACGTCAATGGGTGGAGTATTTACGGTAAACTGCCCACTTGG
CAGTACATCAAGTGTATCATATGCCAAGTACGCCCCCTATTGACGTCAATGACGGTAAATGGCCCGCCTG
GCATTATGCCCAGTACATGACCTTATGGGACTTTCCTACTTGGCAGTACATCTACGTATTAGTCATCGCT
ATTACCATGGTGATGCGGTTTTGGCAGTACATCAATGGGCGTGGATAGCGGTTTGACTCACGGGGATTTC
CAAGTCTCCACCCCATTGACGTCAATGGGAGTTTGTTTTGGCACCAAAATCAACGGGACTTTCCAAAATG
TCGTAACAACTCCGCCCCATTGACGCAAATGGGCGGTAGGCGTGTACGGTGGGAGGTCTATATAAGCAGC
GCGTTTTGCCTGTACTGGGTCTCTCTGGTTAGACCAGATCTGAGCCTGGGAGCTCTCTGGCTAACTAGGG
AACCCACTGCTTAAGCCTCAATAAAGCTTGCCTTGAGTGCTTCAAGTAGTGTGTGCCCGTCTGTTGTGTG
ACTCTGGTAACTAGAGATCCCTCAGACCCTTTTAGTCAGTGTGGAAAATCTCTAGCAGTGGCGCCCGAAC
AGGGACTTGAAAGCGAAAGGGAAACCAGAGGAGCTCTCTCGACGCAGGACTCGGCTTGCTGAAGCGCGCA
CGGCAAGAGGCGAGGGGCGGCGACTGGTGAGTACGCCAAAAATTTTGACTAGCGGAGGCTAGAAGGAGAG
AGATGGGTGCGAGAGCGTCAGTATTAAGCGGGGGAGAATTAGATCGCGATGGGAAAAAATTCGGTTAAGG
CCAGGGGGAAAGAAAAAATATAAATTAAAACATATAGTATGGGCAAGCAGGGAGCTAGAACGATTCGCAG
TTAATCCTGGCCTGTTAGAAACATCAGAAGGCTGTAGACAAATACTGGGACAGCTACAACCATCCCTTCA
GACAGGATCAGAAGAACTTAGATCATTATATAATACAGTAGCAACCCTCTATTGTGTGCATCAAAGGATA
GAGATAAAAGACACCAAGGAAGCTTTAGACAAGATAGAGGAAGAGCAAAACAAAAGTAAGACCACCGCAC
AGCAAGCGGCCGCTGATCTTCAGACCTGGAGGAGGAGATATGAGGGACAATTGGAGAAGTGAATTATATA
AATATAAAGTAGTAAAAATTGAACCATTAGGAGTAGCACCCACCAAGGCAAAGAGAAGAGTGGTGCAGAG
AGAAAAAAGAGCAGTGGGAATAGGAGCTTTGTTCCTTGGGTTCTTGGGAGCAGCAGGAAGCACTATGGGC
GCAGCGTCAATGACGCTGACGGTACAGGCCAGACAATTATTGTCTGGTATAGTGCAGCAGCAGAACAATT
TGCTGAGGGCTATTGAGGCGCAACAGCATCTGTTGCAACTCACAGTCTGGGGCATCAAGCAGCTCCAGGC
AAGAATCCTGGCTGTGGAAAGATACCTAAAGGATCAACAGCTCCTGGGGATTTGGGGTTGCTCTGGAAAA
CTCATTTGCACCACTGCTGTGCCTTGGAATGCTAGTTGGAGTAATAAATCTCTGGAACAGATTTGGAATC
ACACGACCTGGATGGAGTGGGACAGAGAAATTAACAATTACACAAGCTTAATACACTCCTTAATTGAAGA
ATCGCAAAACCAGCAAGAAAAGAATGAACAAGAATTATTGGAATTAGATAAATGGGCAAGTTTGTGGAAT
TGGTTTAACATAACAAATTGGCTGTGGTATATAAAATTATTCATAATGATAGTAGGAGGCTTGGTAGGTT
TAAGAATAGTTTTTGCTGTACTTTCTATAGTGAATAGAGTTAGGCAGGGATATTCACCATTATCGTTTCA
GACCCACCTCCCAACCCCGAGGGGACCCGACAGGCCCGAAGGAATAGAAGAAGAAGGTGGAGAGAGAGAC
AGAGACAGATCCATTCGATTAGTGAACGGATCGGCACTGCGTGCGCCAATTCTGCAGACAAATGGCAGTA
TTCATCCACAATTTTAAAAGAAAAGGGGGGATTGGGGGGTACAGTGCAGGGGAAAGAATAGTAGACATAA
TAGCAACAGACATACAAACTAAAGAATTACAAAAACAAATTACAAAAATTCAAAATTTTCGGGTTTATTA
CAGGGACAGCAGAGATCCAGTTTGGTTAATTAACCCGTGTCGGCTCCAGATCTGGCCTCCGCGCCGGGTT
TTGGCGCCTCCCGCGGGCGCCCCCCTCCTCACGGCGAGCGCTGCCACGTCAGACGAAGGGCGCAGCGAGC
GTCCTGATCCTTCCGCCCGGACGCTCAGGACAGCGGCCCGCTGCTCATAAGACTCGGCCTTAGAACCCCA
GTATCAGCAGAAGGACATTTTAGGACGGGACTTGGGTGACTCTAGGGCACTGGTTTTCTTTCCAGAGAGC
GGAACAGGCGAGGAAAAGTAGTCCCTTCTCGGCGATTCTGCGGAGGGATCTCCGTGGGGCGGTGAACGCC
GATGATTATATAAGGACGCGCCGGGTGTGGCACAGCTAGTTCCGTCGCAGCCGGGATTTGGGTCGCGGTT
CTTGTTTGTGGATCGCTGTGATCGTCACTTGGTGAGTAGCGGGCTGCTGGGCTGGCCGGGGCTTTCGTGG
CCGCCGGGCCGCTCGGTGGGACGGAAGCGTGTGGAGAGACCGCCAAGGGCTGTAGTCTGGGTCCGCGAGC
AAGGTTGCCCTGAACTGGGGGTTGGGGGGAGCGCAGCAAAATGGCGGCTGTTCCCGAGTCTTGAATGGAA
GACGCTTGTGAGGCGGGCTGTGAGGTCGTTGAAACAAGGTGGGGGGCATGGTGGGCGGCAAGAACCCAAG
GTCTTGAGGCCTTCGCTAATGCGGGAAAGCTCTTATTCGGGTGAGATGGGCTGGGGCACCATCTGGGGAC
CCTGACGTGAAGTTTGTCACTGACTGGAGAACTCGGTTTGTCGTCTGTTGCGGGGGCGGCAGTTATGGCG
GTGCCGTTGGGCAGTGCACCCGTACCTTTGGGAGCGCGCGCCCTCGTCGTGTCGTGACGTCACCCGTTCT
GTTGGCTTATAATGCAGGGTGGGGCCACCTGCCGGTAGGTGTGCGGTAGGCTTTTCTCCGTCGCAGGACG
CAGGGTTCGGGCCTAGGGTAGGCTCTCCTGAATCGACAGGCGCCGGACCTCTGGTGAGGGGAGGGATAAG
TGAGGCGTCAGTTTCTTTGGTCGGTTTTATGTACCTATCTTCTTAAGTAGCTGAAGCTCCGGTTTTGAAC
TATGCGCTCGGGGTTGGCGAGTGTGTTTTGTGAAGTTTTTTAGGCACCTTTTGAAATGTAATCATTTGGG
TCAATATGTAATTTTCAGTGTTAGACTAGTAAATTGTCCGCTAAATTCTGGCCGTTTTTGGCTTTTTTGT
TAGACGAAGCTTGGGCTGCAGGTCGACTCTAGAAGTTAACCTCGAGGGCGCGCCCATGGACAAGAAGTAT
TCTATCGGACTGGCCATCGGGACTAATAGCGTCGGGTGGGCCGTGATCACTGACGAGTACAAGGTGCCCT
CTAAGAAGTTCAAGGTGCTCGGGAACACCGACCGGCATTCCATCAAGAAAAATCTGATCGGAGCTCTCCT
CTTTGATTCAGGGGAGACCGCTGAAGCAACCCGCCTCAAGCGGACTGCTAGACGGCGGTACACCAGGAGG
AAGAACCGGATTTGTTACCTTCAAGAGATATTCTCCAACGAAATGGCAAAGGTCGACGACAGCTTCTTCC
ATAGGCTGGAAGAATCATTCCTCGTGGAAGAGGATAAGAAGCATGAACGGCATCCCATCTTCGGTAATAT
CGTCGACGAGGTGGCCTATCACGAGAAATACCCAACCATCTACCATCTTCGCAAAAAGCTGGTGGACTCA
ACCGACAAGGCAGACCTCCGGCTTATCTACCTGGCCCTGGCCCACATGATCAAGTTCAGAGGCCACTTCC
TGATCGAGGGCGACCTCAATCCTGACAATAGCGATGTGGATAAACTGTTCATCCAGCTGGTGCAGACTTA
CAACCAGCTCTTTGAAGAGAACCCCATCAATGCAAGCGGAGTCGATGCCAAGGCCATTCTGTCAGCCCGG
CTGTCAAAGAGCCGCAGACTTGAGAATCTTATCGCTCAGCTGCCGGGTGAAAAGAAAAATGGACTGTTCG
GGAACCTGATTGCTCTTTCACTTGGGCTGACTCCCAATTTCAAGTCTAATTTCGACCTGGCAGAGGATGC
CAAGCTGCAACTGTCCAAGGACACCTATGATGACGATCTCGACAACCTCCTGGCCCAGATCGGTGACCAA
TACGCCGACCTTTTCCTTGCTGCTAAGAATCTTTCTGACGCCATCCTGCTGTCTGACATTCTCCGCGTGA
ACACTGAAATCACCAAGGCCCCTCTTTCAGCTTCAATGATTAAGCGGTATGATGAGCACCACCAGGACCT
GACCCTGCTTAAGGCACTCGTCCGGCAGCAGCTTCCGGAGAAGTACAAGGAAATCTTCTTTGACCAGTCA
AAGAATGGATACGCCGGCTACATCGACGGAGGTGCCTCCCAAGAGGAATTTTATAAGTTTATCAAACCTA
TCCTTGAGAAGATGGACGGCACCGAAGAGCTCCTCGTGAAACTGAATCGGGAGGATCTGCTGCGGAAGCA
GCGCACTTTCGACAATGGGAGCATTCCCCACCAGATCCATCTTGGGGAGCTTCACGCCATCCTTCGGCGC
CAAGAGGACTTCTACCCCTTTCTTAAGGACAACAGGGAGAAGATTGAGAAAATTCTCACTTTCCGCATCC
CCTACTACGTGGGACCCCTCGCCAGAGGAAATAGCCGGTTTGCTTGGATGACCAGAAAGTCAGAAGAAAC
TATCACTCCCTGGAACTTCGAAGAGGTGGTGGACAAGGGAGCCAGCGCTCAGTCATTCATCGAACGGATG
ACTAACTTCGATAAGAACCTCCCCAATGAGAAGGTCCTGCCGAAACATTCCCTGCTCTACGAGTACTTTA
CCGTGTACAACGAGCTGACCAAGGTGAAATATGTCACCGAAGGGATGAGGAAGCCCGCATTCCTGTCAGG
CGAACAAAAGAAGGCAATTGTGGACCTTCTGTTCAAGACCAATAGAAAGGTGACCGTGAAGCAGCTGAAG
GAGGACTATTTCAAGAAAATTGAATGCTTCGACTCTGTGGAGATTAGCGGGGTCGAAGATCGGTTCAACG
CAAGCCTGGGTACCTACCATGATCTGCTTAAGATCATCAAGGACAAGGATTTTCTGGACAATGAGGAGAA
CGAGGACATCCTTGAGGACATTGTCCTGACTCTCACTCTGTTCGAGGACCGGGAAATGATCGAGGAGAGG
CTTAAGACCTACGCCCATCTGTTCGACGATAAAGTGATGAAGCAACTTAAACGGAGAAGATATACCGGAT
GGGGACGCCTTAGCCGCAAACTCATCAACGGAATCCGGGACAAACAGAGCGGAAAGACCATTCTTGATTT
CCTTAAGAGCGACGGATTCGCTAATCGCAACTTCATGCAACTTATCCATGATGATTCCCTGACCTTTAAG
GAGGACATCCAGAAGGCCCAAGTGTCTGGACAAGGTGACTCACTGCACGAGCATATCGCAAATCTGGCTG
GTTCACCCGCTATTAAGAAGGGTATTCTCCAGACCGTGAAAGTCGTGGACGAGCTGGTCAAGGTGATGGG
TCGCCATAAACCAGAGAACATTGTCATCGAGATGGCCAGGGAAAACCAGACTACCCAGAAGGGACAGAAG
AACAGCAGGGAGCGGATGAAAAGAATTGAGGAAGGGATTAAGGAGCTCGGGTCACAGATCCTTAAAGAGC
ACCCGGTGGAAAACACCCAGCTTCAGAATGAGAAGCTCTATCTGTACTACCTTCAAAATGGACGCGATAT
GTATGTGGACCAAGAGCTTGATATCAACAGGCTCTCAGACTACGACGTGGACGCCATCGTCCCTCAGAGC
TTCCTCAAAGACGACTCAATTGACAATAAGGTGCTGACTCGCTCAGACAAGAACCGGGGAAAGTCAGATA
ACGTGCCCTCAGAGGAAGTCGTGAAAAAGATGAAGAACTATTGGCGCCAGCTTCTGAACGCAAAGCTGAT
CACTCAGCGGAAGTTCGACAATCTCACTAAGGCTGAGAGGGGCGGACTGAGCGAACTGGACAAAGCAGGA
TTCATTAAACGGCAACTTGTGGAGACTCGGCAGATTACTAAACATGTCGCCCAAATCCTTGACTCACGCA
TGAATACCAAGTACGACGAAAACGACAAACTTATCCGCGAGGTGAAGGTGATTACCCTGAAGTCCAAGCT
GGTCAGCGATTTCAGAAAGGACTTTCAATTCTACAAAGTGCGGGAGATCAATAACTATCATCATGCTCAT
GACGCATATCTGAATGCCGTGGTGGGAACCGCCCTGATCAAGAAGTACCCAAAGCTGGAAAGCGAGTTCG
TGTACGGAGACTACAAGGTCTACGACGTGCGCAAGATGATTGCCAAATCTGAGCAGGAGATCGGAAAGGC
CACCGCAAAGTACTTCTTCTACAGCAACATCATGAATTTCTTCAAGACCGAAATCACCCTTGCAAACGGT
GAGATCCGGAAGAGGCCGCTCATCGAGACTAATGGGGAGACTGGCGAAATCGTGTGGGACAAGGGCAGAG
ATTTCGCTACCGTGCGCAAAGTGCTTTCTATGCCTCAAGTGAACATCGTGAAGAAAACCGAGGTGCAAAC
CGGAGGCTTTTCTAAGGAATCAATCCTCCCCAAGCGCAACTCCGACAAGCTCATTGCAAGGAAGAAGGAT
TGGGACCCTAAGAAGTACGGCGGATTCGATTCACCAACTGTGGCTTATTCTGTCCTGGTCGTGGCTAAGG
TGGAAAAAGGAAAGTCTAAGAAGCTCAAGAGCGTGAAGGAACTGCTGGGTATCACCATTATGGAGCGCAG
CTCCTTCGAGAAGAACCCAATTGACTTTCTCGAAGCCAAAGGTTACAAGGAAGTCAAGAAGGACCTTATC
ATCAAGCTCCCAAAGTATAGCCTGTTCGAACTGGAGAATGGGCGGAAGCGGATGCTCGCCTCCGCTGGCG
AACTTCAGAAGGGTAATGAGCTGGCTCTCCCCTCCAAGTACGTGAATTTCCTCTACCTTGCAAGCCATTA
CGAGAAGCTGAAGGGGAGCCCCGAGGACAACGAGCAAAAGCAACTGTTTGTGGAGCAGCATAAGCATTAT
CTGGACGAGATCATTGAGCAGATTTCCGAGTTTTCTAAACGCGTCATTCTCGCTGATGCCAACCTCGATA
AAGTCCTTAGCGCATACAATAAGCACAGAGACAAACCAATTCGGGAGCAGGCTGAGAATATCATCCACCT
GTTCACCCTCACCAATCTTGGTGCCCCTGCCGCATTCAAGTACTTCGACACCACCATCGACCGGAAACGC
TATACCTCCACCAAAGAAGTGCTGGACGCCACCCTCATCCACCAGAGCATCACCGGACTTTACGAAACTC
GGATTGACCTCTCACAGCTCGGAGGGGATGAGGGAGCTGATCCAAAAAAGAAGAGAAAGGTAGACCCAAA
GAAAAAACGAAAAGTAGATCCGAAAAAGAAGAGGAAGGTGGGATCCATGCCCGCCATGCCCTCCAGCGGC
CCCGGGGACACCAGCAGCTCTGCTGCGGAGCGGGAGGAGGACCGAAAGGACGGAGAGGAGCAGGAGGAGC
CGCGTGGCAAGGAGGAGCGCCAAGAGCCCAGCACCACGGCACGGAAGGTGGGGCGGCCTGGGAGGAAGCG
CAAGCACCCCCCGGTGGAAAGCGGTGACACGCCAAAGGACCCTGCGGTGATCTCCAAGTCCCCATCCATG
GCCCAGGACTCAGGCGCCTCAGAGCTATTACCCAATGGGGACTTGGAGAAGCGGAGTGAGCCCCAGCCAG
AGGAGGGGAGCCCTGCTGGGGGGCAGAAGGGCGGGGCCCCAGCAGAGGGAGAGGGTGCAGCTGAGACCCT
GCCTGAAGCCTCAAGAGCAGTGGAAAATGGCTGCTGCACCCCCAAGGAGGGCCGAGGAGCCCCTGCAGAA
GCGGGCAAAGAACAGAAGGAGACCAACATCGAATCCATGAAAATGGAGGGCTCCCGGGGCCGGCTGCGGG
GTGGCTTGGGCTGGGAGTCCAGCCTCCGTCAGCGGCCCATGCCGAGGCTCACCTTCCAGGCGGGGGACCC
CTACTACATCAGCAAGCGCAAGCGGGACGAGTGGCTGGCACGCTGGAAAAGGGAGGCTGAGAAGAAAGCC
AAGGTCATTGCAGGA
[2067 nt withheld, positions 12297-14363]
TAAGAATTCGATATCAAGCTTATCGATAATCAACCTCTGGATTACAAAATTTGTGAAAGATTGACTGGTA
TTCTTAACTATGTTGCTCCTTTTACGCTATGTGGATACGCTGCTTTAATGCCTTTGTATCATGCTATTGC
TTCCCGTATGGCTTTCATTTTCTCCTCCTTGTATAAATCCTGGTTGCTGTCTCTTTATGAGGAGTTGTGG
CCCGTTGTCAGGCAACGTGGCGTGGTGTGCACTGTGTTTGCTGACGCAACCCCCACTGGTTGGGGCATTG
CCACCACCTGTCAGCTCCTTTCCGGGACTTTCGCTTTCCCCCTCCCTATTGCCACGGCGGAACTCATCGC
CGCCTGCCTTGCCCGCTGCTGGACAGGGGCTCGGCTGTTGGGCACTGACAATTCCGTGGTGTTGTCGGGG
AAATCATCGTCCTTTCCTTGGCTGCTCGCCTGTGTTGCCACCTGGATTCTGCGCGGGACGTCCTTCTGCT
ACGTCCCTTCGGCCCTCAATCCAGCGGACCTTCCTTCCCGCGGCCTGCTGCCGGCTCTGCGGCCTCTTCC
GCGTCTTCGCCTTCGCCCTCAGACGAGTCGGATCTCCCTTTGGGCCGCCTCCCCGCATCGATACCGTCGA
CCTCGAGACCTAGAAAAACATGGAGCAATCACAAGTAGCAATACAGCAGCTACCAATGCTGATTGTGCCT
GGCTAGAAGCACAAGAGGAGGAGGAGGTGGGTTTTCCAGTCACACCTCAGGTACCTTTAAGACCAATGAC
TTACAAGGCAGCTGTAGATCTTAGCCACTTTTTAAAAGAAAAGGGGGGACTGGAAGGGCTAATTCACTCC
CAACGAAGACAAGATATCCTTGATCTGTGGATCTACCACACACAAGGCTACTTCCCTGATTGGCAGAACT
ACACACCAGGGCCAGGGATCAGATATCCACTGACCTTTGGATGGTGCTACAAGCTAGTACCAGTTGAGCA
AGAGAAGGTAGAAGAAGCCAATGAAGGAGAGAACACCCGCTTGTTACACCCTGTGAGCCTGCATGGGATG
GATGACCCGGAGAGAGAAGTATTAGAGTGGAGGTTTGACAGCCGCCTAGCATTTCATCACATGGCCCGAG
AGCTGCATCCGGACTGTACTGGGTCTCTCTGGTTAGACCAGATCTGAGCCTGGGAGCTCTCTGGCTAACT
AGGGAACCCACTGCTTAAGCCTCAATAAAGCTTGCCTTGAGTGCTTCAAGTAGTGTGTGCCCGTCTGTTG
TGTGACTCTGGTAACTAGAGATCCCTCAGACCCTTTTAGTCAGTGTGGAAAATCTCTAGCAGGGCCCGTT
TAAACCCGCTGATCAGCCTCGACTGTGCCTTCTAGTTGCCAGCCATCTGTTGTTTGCCCCTCCCCCGTGC
CTTCCTTGACCCTGGAAGGTGCCACTCCCACTGTCCTTTCCTAATAAAATGAGGAAATTGCATCGCATTG
TCTGAGTAGGTGTCATTCTATTCTGGGGGGTGGGGTGGGGCAGGACAGCAAGGGGGAGGATTGGGAAGAC
AATAGCAGGCATGCTGGGGATGCGGTGGGCTCTATGGCTTCTGAGGCGGAAAGAACCAGCTGGGGCTCTA
GGGGGTATCCCC
[89 nt withheld, positions 15986-16074]
