>Addgene plasmid #84476 | Fuw-dCas9-Dnmt3a | addgene partial sequence | sequence record 165552 | WPRE-R 5'-CATAGCGTAAAAGGAGCAACA-3'
TTTTGTAATCCAGAGGTTGATTATCGATAAGCTTGATATCGAATTCTTA
[846 nt withheld, positions 50-895]
