>Addgene plasmid #84476 | Fuw-dCas9-Dnmt3a | addgene partial sequence | sequence record 165556 | dCas9-F2 5'-CCAAAGAGGTGCTGGACG-3'
AACTCGGATTGACCTCTCACAGCTCGGAGGGGATGAGGGAGCTGATCCAAAAAAGAAGAGAAAGGTAGAC
CCAAAGAAAAAACGAAAAGTAGATCCGAAAAAGAAGAGGAAGGTGGGATCCATGCCCGCCATGCCCTCCA
GCGGCCCCGGGGACACCAGCAGCTCTGCTGCGGAGCGGGAGGAGGACCGAAAGGACGGAGAGGAGCAGGA
GGAGCCGCGTGGCAAGGAGGAGCGCCAAGAGCCCAGCACCACGGCACGGAAGGTGGGGCGGCCTGGGAGG
AAGCGCAAGCACCCCCCGGTGGAAAGCGGTGACACGCCAAAGGACCCTGCGGTGATCTCCAAGTCCCCAT
CCATGGCCCAGGACTCAGGCGCCTCAGAGCTATTACCCAATGGGGACTTGGAGAAGCGGAGTGAGCCCCA
GCCAGAGGAGGGGAGCCCTGCTGGGGGGCAGAAGGGCGGGGCCCCAGCAGAGGGAGAGGGTGCAGCTGAG
ACCCTGCCTGAAGCCTCAAGAGCAGTGGAAAATGGCTGCTGCACCCCCAAGGAGGGCCGAGGAGCCCCTG
CAGAAGCGGGCAAAGAACAGAAGGAGACCAACATCGAATCCATGAAAATGGAGGGCTCCCGGGGCCGGCT
GCGGGGTGGCTTGGGCTGGGAGTCCAGCCTCCGTCAGCGGCCCATGCCGAGGCTCACCTTCCAGGCGGGG
GACCCCTACTACATCAGCAAGCGCAAGCGGGACGAGTGGCTGGCACGCTGGAAAAGGGAGGCTGAGAAGA
AAGCCAAGGTCATTGCAGGA
[136 nt withheld, positions 791-926]
